Addgene plasmid #29529: pcDNA3.1-ERBB4 (E452K)
Depositing lab: Yardena Samuels. Depositing organization: National Human Genome Research Institute (NHGRI). Publication: Analysis of the tyrosine kinome in melanoma reveals recurrent mutations in ERBB4. Prickett TD, Agrawal NS, Wei X, Yates KE, Lin JC, Wunderlich JR, Cronin JC, Cruz P, Rosenberg SA, Samuels Y. Nat Genet. 2009 Oct . 41(10):1127-32. 10.1038/ng.438 PubMed 19718025.
Backbone
  Vector backbone: pcDNA3.1
  Backbone manufacturer: Invitrogen
  Backbone size w/o insert (bp): 5500
  Vector type: Mammalian Expression
  Selectable markers: Neomycin (select with G418)
Growth in bacteria
  Bacterial resistance: Ampicillin, 100 μg/mL
  Growth temperature: 37°C
  Growth strain: DH5alpha
  Copy number: High Copy
Gene/Insert
  Gene/Insert name: ERBB4 (alt name: HER4)
  Species: H. sapiens (human)
  Insert size (bp): 3927
  Mutation: changed glutamic acid 452 to lysine
  GenBank ID: NM_005235
  Entrez Gene: ERBB4 (a.k.a. ALS19, HER4, p180erbB4)
  Cloning method: Restriction Enzyme; 5′ cloning site XbaI (not destroyed); 3′ cloning site NotI (not destroyed)
  Sequencing primers: 5′ CMV-F; 3′ BGH-rev
Terms and licenses: Academic/Nonprofit Terms; Industry Terms: Not Available to Industry
How to cite: pcDNA3.1-ERBB4 (E452K) was a gift from Yardena Samuels (Addgene plasmid # 29529 ; http://n2t.net/addgene:29529 ; RRID:Addgene_29529)
