[The description below was written by a language model from this plasmid's Addgene catalogue record.]
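Description:
pcDNA3.1-ERBB4 (E452K) is a mammalian expression plasmid built on the Invitrogen pcDNA3.1 backbone (about 5.5 kb without insert). It carries a roughly 3.9 kb human ERBB4 (HER4) cDNA corresponding to the NM_005235 reference transcript. The insert was placed between XbaI and NotI sites, both of which remain intact, so the coding sequence can be excised or transferred to another vector. The plasmid is maintained in E. coli at high copy number under ampicillin selection. A neomycin resistance marker allows G418 selection of transfected mammalian cells, for example to derive stable lines.

ERBB4 encodes a receptor tyrosine kinase of the EGFR/ErbB family, and this version carries a point mutation changing glutamic acid 452 to lysine. The record does not list the promoter or terminator explicitly. However, the sequencing primers named (CMV-F and BGH-rev) match the standard pcDNA3.1 layout, in which the CMV immediate-early promoter drives the insert and a bovine growth hormone polyadenylation signal follows it. No epitope tag or reporter fusion is recorded.

The plasmid comes from a study of the tyrosine kinome in melanoma that reported recurrent ERBB4 mutations. Its likely use is therefore to express this mutant receptor in cultured mammalian cells and compare its behaviour with that of wild-type ERBB4. No feature table was supplied, so this description rests on the catalogue fields alone.
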