>Addgene plasmid #29529 | pcDNA3.1-ERBB4 (E452K) | addgene partial sequence | sequence record 34680 | 29529 with CMV-F
GCGACTCTCTGGCTACTAGAGAACCCACTGCTTACTGGCTTATCGAAATTAATACGACTCACTATAGGGA
GACCCAAGCTGGCTAGCGTTTAAACGGGCCCTCTAGAGCCACCATGAAGCCGGCGACAGGACTTTGGGTC
TGGGTGAGCCTTCTCGTGGCGGCGGGGACCGTCCAGCCCAGCGATTCTCAGTCAGTGTGTGCAGGAACGG
AGAATAAACTGAGCTCTCTCTCTGACCTGGAACAGCAGTACCGAGCCTTGCGCAAGTACTATGAAAACTG
TGAGGTTGTCATGGGCAACCTGGAGATAACCAGCATTGAGCACAACCGGGACCTCTCCTTCCTGCGGTCT
GTTCGAGAAGTCACAGGCTACGTGTTAGTGGCTCTTAATCAGTTTCGTTACCTGCCTCTGGAGAATTTAC
GCATTATTCGTGGGACAAAACTTTATGAGGATCGATATGCCTTGGCAATATTTTTAAACTACAGAAAAGA
TGGAAACTTTGGACTTCAAGAACTTGGATTAAAGAACTTGACAGAAATCCTAAATGGTGGAGTCTATGTA
GACCAGAACAAATTCCTTTGTTATGCAGACACCATTCATTGGCAAGATATTGTTCGGAACCCATGGCCTT
CCAACTTGACTCTTGTGTCAACAAATGGTAGTTCAGGATGTGGACGTTGCCATAAGTCCTGTACTGGCCG
TTGCTGGGGACCCACAGAAAATCATTGCCAGACTTTGACAAGGACGGTGTGTGCAGAACAATGTGACGGC
AGATGCTACGGACCTTACGTCAGTGACTGCTGCCAT
