>Addgene plasmid #29529 | pcDNA3.1-ERBB4 (E452K) | addgene partial sequence | sequence record 35731 | hERBB4-F1 (TGCAAAGTACACATATGGAGCA)
GTCACATACTTTGTGGTAGATTCCAGTTCTTGTGTGCGTGCCTGCCCTAGTTCCAAGATGGAAGTAGAAG
AAAATGGGATTAAAATGTGTAAACCTTGCACTGACATTTGCCCAAAAGCTTGTGATGGCATTGGCACAGG
ATCATTGATGTCAGCTCAGACTGTGGATTCCAGTAACATTGACAAATTCATAAACTGTACCAAGATCAAT
GGGAATTTGATCTTTCTAGTCACTGGTATTCATGGGGACCCTTACAATGCAATTGAAGCCATAGACCCAG
AGAAACTGAACGTCTTTCGGACAGTCAGAGAGATAACAGGTTTCCTGAACATACAGTCATGGCCACCAAA
CATGACTGACTTCAGTGTTTTTTCTAACCTGGTGACCATTGGTGGAAGAGTACTCTATAGTGGCCTGTCC
TTGCTTATCCTCAAGCAACAGGGCATCACCTCTCTACAGTTCCAGTCCCTGAAGAAAATCAGCGCAGGAA
ACATCTATATTACTGACAACAGCAACCTGTGTTATTATCTCATACNATTAATNGGACAACACTCTTCAGC
ACAATCAACCAGAGAATAGTAATCCGGGACAACAGAAAAGCTGAAAATTGTACTGCTGAAGGAATGGTGT
GCAACCATCTGTGTTCCAGTGATGGCTGTTGGGGACCTGGGCCAGACNATGTCTGTCGTGTCGCCGCTTC
AGTAG
